Addgene plasmid #18068: pMIK-Neo-mYes-Y535F
Depositing lab: Marius Sudol. Depositing organization: Geisinger Health Center. Publication: Yes-associated protein and p53-binding protein-2 interact through their WW and SH3 domains. Espanel X, Sudol M. J Biol Chem. 2001 Apr 27. 276(17):14514-23. 10.1074/jbc.M008568200 PubMed 11278422.
Backbone
  Vector backbone: pMIK-Neo
  Backbone manufacturer: gift from Japan
  Backbone size w/o insert (bp): 6200
  Vector type: Mammalian Expression
  Selectable markers: Neomycin (select with G418)
Growth in bacteria
  Bacterial resistance: Ampicillin, 100 μg/mL
  Growth temperature: 37°C
  Growth strain: DH5alpha
  Copy number: High Copy
Gene/Insert
  Gene/Insert name: yes kinase (alt name: c-yes)
  Species: M. musculus (mouse)
  Insert size (bp): 1800
  Mutation: Tyrosine 535 changed to Phenylalanine
  GenBank ID: NM_009535
  Entrez Gene: Yes1 (a.k.a. Yes, p61-Yes)
  Cloning method: Restriction Enzyme; 5′ cloning site MluI (destroyed during cloning); 3′ cloning site MluI (destroyed during cloning)
  Sequencing primers: 5′ N/A
Resource information
  A portion of this plasmid was derived from a plasmid made by: The mouse "yes" cDNA gene was a gift from Dr. J. Bolen (Oncogene 1993, Volume 8, pages 713-719, the first author: Klages, S.
Terms and licenses: Academic/Nonprofit Terms; Industry Terms: Not Available to Industry
Depositor comments: The vector pMIK-Neo is a gift from Dr. Kazuo Maruyama of the University of Tokyo, Tokyo, Japan. The map of the vector will be sent with the DNA
How to cite: pMIK-Neo-mYes-Y535F was a gift from Marius Sudol (Addgene plasmid # 18068 ; http://n2t.net/addgene:18068 ; RRID:Addgene_18068)
