[The description below was written by a language model from this plasmid's Addgene catalogue record.]
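Description:
pMIK-Neo-mYes-Y535F is a mammalian expression plasmid built on the pMIK-Neo backbone (about 6.2 kb without insert). It carries a roughly 1.8 kb mouse Yes1 (c-yes, p61-Yes) cDNA encoding the Src-family non-receptor tyrosine kinase Yes. The plasmid is maintained in E. coli as a high-copy construct under ampicillin selection. It also carries a neomycin resistance marker, so transfected mammalian cells can be selected with G418, for example to derive stable lines. The cDNA was inserted by restriction cloning at MluI sites, and both sites were destroyed in the process, so the insert cannot be released with that enzyme. The record does not state which promoter drives the insert, which origin of replication is present, or what polyadenylation signal is used. No epitope tags or fusion partners are listed, and no feature table is available to fill in these details.

The defining feature is the substitution of tyrosine 535 with phenylalanine. In Src-family kinases generally, a conserved tyrosine in the C-terminal tail is phosphorylated to hold the kinase in a closed, autoinhibited conformation. Replacing that residue with non-phosphorylatable phenylalanine typically removes this negative regulation and gives a constitutively active enzyme. The position of Y535 near the C-terminus fits this interpretation, although the record itself does not describe the mutant's activity. The associated publication concerns interactions between Yes-associated protein and p53-binding protein-2 through their WW and SH3 domains. This suggests the construct was used to express the mutant Yes kinase in cultured mammalian cells for studies of Yes signalling and its protein partners.
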