>Addgene plasmid #18068 | pMIK-Neo-mYes-Y535F | addgene partial sequence | sequence record 23935 | SV40pA-R 5'-GAAATTTGTGATGCTATTGC-3'
CTTTAGCTGCATAACAAGTTAACAACAACAATTGCATTCATTTTATGTTTCAGGTTCAGGGGGAGGTGTG
GGAGGTTTTTTAAAGCAAGTAAAACCTCTACAAATGTGGTATGGCTGATTATGATCTCTAGTCAAGGCAC
TATACATCAAATATTCCTTATTAACCCCTTTACAAATTAAAAAGCTAAAGGTACACAATTTTTGAGCATA
GTTATTAATAGCAGACACTCTATGCCTGTGTGGAGTAAGAAAAAACAGTATGTTATGATTATAACTGTTA
TGCCTACTTATAAAGGTTACAGAATATTTTTCCATAATTTTCTTGTATAGCAGTGCAGCTTTTTCCTTTG
TGGTGTAAATAGCAAAGCAAGCAAGAGTTCTATTACTAAACACAGCATGACTCAAAAAACTTAGCAATTC
TGAAGGAAAGTCCTTGGGGTCTTCTACCTTTCTCTTCTTTTTTGGAGGAGTAGAATGTTGAGAGTCAGCA
GTAGCCTCATCATCACTAGATGGCATTTCTTCTGAGCAAAACAGGTTTTCCTCATTAAAGGCATTCCACC
ACTGCTCCCATTCATCAGTTCCATAGGTTGGAATCTAAAATACACAAACNATTAGAATCAGTAGTTTAAC
ACATTATACACTTAAAAATTTTATATTTACCTTAGAGCTTTAACCCCTGTGGNGGNNNTNNGCNATNTGN
GCCCCCCCACAAAAGTAAGGTTCCTTCACAAGATCGAGCTGGCGAGTGGTGGTGAGCAGCTCGCCGTCCG
CAGCAGGCGCNGCGCTCCTCCCGCAGGGCCCCGGCGAAACGGAGACCCCCTGAANGCTGCAGCATCNTC
