>Addgene plasmid #18068 | pMIK-Neo-mYes-Y535F | addgene partial sequence | sequence record 23936 | SV40pro-F 5'-TATTTATGCAGAGGCCGAGG-3'
GNNNNNNNNCCCCNGCTTACNTTCAGAGTAGTGAGGAGGCTTTTTTGGAGGCCTAGGCTTTTGCAAAAAG
CTNGNCGAACCGATNNNCACACATNANGTACGANNNTCTTCCCATNANNNAACNAGATGNANTGNNCNAN
GGCGTNTCNAGNCGCTTGCTGGCACANNCCATNNGNGGAGNANTGNGAACNGCATACNNNNNNNAGNTNA
GATGAAAGCCTCAGNTCCGAGCATGNCAGCCTNTGNCCGGCNNNCCTCTTGTTAGCCNANANAGACNNGT
CCGGNNCNCNGAANNANGTGTGAGACTANNTGCNCNGCTCTATCGTGNTTGGTTACTNTTGTGCGTCTCC
TTGCGCNACATGATGCCTCGACTCTTGAAAANGCAAGANAGTAAGAGGNCTGAAGTGCTATTGTTTTTAA
TCTGTTTATGNTCAGGGATCTCCTANTCATCTGCANGGTTGCANNTGANAGAAAANGNANCNNNCANGGA
TNNANGCNNTNCTTCNNCNGCNNANNCNNNATNNNNCTNCNNGTCCATTNGANNACCAATTCAAACAATC
TTCATCGAGCATAGCACGTACTCGGATGCNAAGACGGANCTTGACTTATAAAATANGATNNGNANAAAGA
NNATCANGNNNCTCGCGCCAGCCATAACTGNTCGNCAGGCATCANNGNNCNCATGCTNNANGGCNANGAT
CTCGTCATGANCCATGGCNATNNNTGNTTGNNGANTATAATGNTGNAAAATGGNCACTNTNCTGNATTCA
TNAANTGTGTTCGGNNGACNGTGTNGAANGCTATCAGGACAAATCNTTGCNACCANGANATCCTTGNCAT
GGNGGNAATGNANNACACTTCTNANNGNTAGGTAACACNNC
