>Addgene plasmid #18068 | pMIK-Neo-mYes-Y535F | addgene partial sequence | sequence record 23937 | mYes1-3 5'-TGGCATGGCGTATATTGAAA-3'
NNNNNNNNNNANNNTCTCCGAGCTGCTAATATTCTTGTAGGAGAAAATCTTATATGCAAAATAGCAGATT
TTGGCTTAGCAAGATTAATTGAAGACAATGAATACACGGCAAGACAAGGTGCAAAATTTCCAATCAAGTG
GACAGCTCCTGAGGCTGCTCTGTATGGTCGATTTACAATAAAGTCAGATGTGTGGTCATTTGGAATTCTA
CAGACAGAGCTGGTAACAAAAGGAAGAGTGCCATATCCAGGTATGGTAAACCGTGAAGTATTGGAACAAG
TAGAGCGGGGATACAGAATGCCTTGCCCCCAGGGCTGTCCCGAATCCCTCCATGAATTGATGAATCTTTG
CTGGAAGAAGGATCCTGATGAAAGACCAACATTTGAATATATTCAGTCCTTCTTGGAAGACTACTTCACT
GCTACAGAGCCACAGTTCCAACCAGGAGAAAATTTATAACCCAAGTAACCTGTGTGCAGCGTCCAGCACA
ATGGATCTCGAGGGATCTTCCATACCTACCAGTTCTGCGCCTGCAGGTCGCGGCCGCTAGACTAGTCTAG
AGCTGTAAACGCCCCAGGCCATAANNNNNNNNNNNNNNCNNNNNNGNNACCCCNTNNTTTTGTNNTTTTG
AAAAATNATNATTATTTAATAAAATAANGGGTGANANATGTTAACTGCNTGGCNTGTAATGGGGNGGGGN
TNGATGGTANGGNNNNAGATCNNTNANNNTNTCTCTNNTNCTNCTCNCNCNNNNACGCNCANTGACTCGC
TGCNCTCNGTCGTTCGGCTGGCGGCNAAGGGGNNNNNNCTTCACNTNAAAGGNGGGNNAN
